Addgene plasmid #169332: pCDNA5/FRT/TO_H2B_HaloTag9_T2A_EGFP
Purpose: Nuclear expression of HaloTag9 in mammalian cells
Depositing lab: Kai Johnsson. Depositing organization: Max Planck Institute for Medical Research. Publication: Engineered HaloTag variants for fluorescence lifetime multiplexing. Frei MS, Tarnawski M, Roberti MJ, Koch B, Hiblot J, Johnsson K. Nat Methods. 2021 Dec 16. pii: 10.1038/s41592-021-01341-x. doi: 10.1038/s41592-021-01341-x. PubMed 34916672.
Backbone
  Vector backbone: pCDNA5/FRT/TO
  Vector type: Mammalian Expression
  Selectable markers: Hygromycin ; EGFP
Growth in bacteria
  Bacterial resistance: Ampicillin, 100 μg/mL
  Growth temperature: 37°C
  Growth strain: DH5alpha
  Copy number: High Copy
Gene/Insert
  Gene/Insert name: H2B-HaloTag9
  Species: H. sapiens (human)
  Mutation: HaloTag9 = HaloTag7-Q165H-P174R
  Entrez Gene: H2BC21 (a.k.a. GL105, H2B, H2B-GL105, H2B.1, H2BE, H2BFQ, H2BGL105, H2BQ, HIST2H2BE)
  Tag / fusion protein: HaloTag (N terminal on insert)
  Cloning method: Gibson Cloning
  Sequencing primers: 5′ Unknown
Terms and licenses: Academic/Nonprofit Terms; Industry Terms: Not Available to Industry
How to cite: pCDNA5/FRT/TO_H2B_HaloTag9_T2A_EGFP was a gift from Kai Johnsson (Addgene plasmid # 169332 ; http://n2t.net/addgene:169332 ; RRID:Addgene_169332)
