[The description below was written by a language model from this plasmid's Addgene catalogue record and pLannotate feature annotations shown in this document.]
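Description:
pCDNA5/FRT/TO_H2B_HaloTag9_T2A_EGFP is a 7.2 kb mammalian expression plasmid built on the pCDNA5/FRT/TO backbone and intended for nuclear expression of the self-labelling protein HaloTag9. It is propagated in E. coli as a high-copy plasmid through a ColE1/pUC-type origin and selected with ampicillin via the β-lactamase gene. A partial f1 origin and remnants of the lac promoter/operator region are also annotated in the backbone.

The expression cassette is driven by the CMV immediate early enhancer and promoter, followed by short tet operator matches. This is consistent with a tetracycline-regulated CMV/TO arrangement, in which transcription is repressed in cells expressing the Tet repressor and induced by tetracycline or doxycycline. Downstream lies human histone H2B, followed by HaloTag and then EGFP, terminated by the bGH polyadenylation signal. The catalogue lists the HaloTag as N-terminal on the insert, but the feature table places it after H2B. HaloTag9 is HaloTag7 carrying the Q165H and P174R substitutions; like its parent, it is a modified dehalogenase that bonds covalently to chloroalkane ligands. The T2A peptide named in the construct title is not separately annotated but presumably occupies the gap between HaloTag and EGFP. It would let free EGFP be co-produced as an expression marker while H2B-HaloTag9 is targeted to chromatin.

An FRT site sits directly upstream of a hygromycin resistance gene that has no annotated promoter of its own, followed by an SV40 poly(A) signal. This layout allows FLP-mediated integration into a host line carrying a genomic FRT site, with hygromycin selection of stable integrants. The associated publication concerns engineered HaloTag variants for fluorescence lifetime multiplexing.
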