Features (pLannotate 1.2.2; 23 found; start..end, strand, type, name):
     28..80      -  misc_feature   bom (fragment): basis of mobility region from pBR322
    235..614     +  enhancer       CMV enhancer: human cytomegalovirus immediate early enhancer
    615..818     +  promoter       CMV promoter: human cytomegalovirus (CMV) immediate early promoter
    820..839     +  promoter       PLtetO-1 promoter (fragment): modified phage lambda PL promoter with tet operator sites (Lutz and Bujard, 1997)
    841..860     +  promoter       PLtetO-1 promoter (fragment): modified phage lambda PL promoter with tet operator sites (Lutz and Bujard, 1997)
    868..901     +  promoter       TRE3GV promoter (fragment): 3rd-generation Tet-responsive promoter that can be activated by binding of Tet-On® 3G, optimized for retroviral and lentiviral vectors
   1043..1420    +  CDS            H2B: human histone H2B; HIST1H2BJ
   1433..2316    +  CDS            HaloTag® (fragment): modified bacterial dehalogenase that forms covalent bonds with chloroalkane derivatives
   2387..3102    +  CDS            EGFP (fragment): the original enhanced GFP (Yang et al., 1996) mammalian codon-optimized
   3153..3377    +  polyA_signal   bGH poly(A) signal: bovine growth hormone polyadenylation signal
   3381..3402    +  promoter       SV40 promoter (fragment): SV40 enhancer and early promoter
   3423..3656    +  rep_origin     f1 ori (fragment) (sequence partly withheld): f1 bacteriophage origin of replication; arrow indicates direction of (+) strand synthesis
   3661..3708    +  protein_bind   FRT: FLP-mediated recombination occurs in the 8-bp core sequence TCTAGAAA (Turan and Bode, 2011). FLP recombinase from the Saccharomyces cerevisiae 2μ plasmid
   3716..4738    +  CDS            HygR: aminoglycoside phosphotransferase from E. coli; aph(4)-Ia; confers resistance to hygromycin
   4748..4873    +  CDS            ble (fragment): BLE_KLEPN - Experimental evidence at protein level: Swiss-Prot protein existence level 1. Binding protein with a strong affinity to the bleomycin family of antibiotics. Binds to CL990; an antimitotic-antibiotic compound. From Klebsiella pneumoniae.
   4868..4989    +  polyA_signal   SV40 poly(A) signal: SV40 polyadenylation signal
   5062..5078    -  protein_bind   lac operator: The lac repressor binds to the lac operator to inhibit transcription in E. coli. This inhibition can be relieved by adding lactose or isopropyl-β-D-thiogalactopyranoside (IPTG). lac repressor encoded by lacI
   5086..5116    -  promoter       lac promoter: promoter for the E. coli lac operon
   5131..5152    -  protein_bind   CAP binding site: CAP binding activates transcription in the presence of cAMP. E. coli catabolite activator protein
   5165..5257    -  CDS            lacI (fragment): lac repressor; lacI; The lac repressor binds to the lac operator to inhibit transcription in E. coli. This inhibition can be relieved by adding lactose or isopropyl-β-D-thiogalactopyranoside (IPTG).
   5440..6028    -  rep_origin     ori: high-copy-number ColE1/pMB1/pBR322/pUC origin of replication
   6199..7059    -  CDS            AmpR: β-lactamase; bla; confers resistance to ampicillin, carbenicillin, and related antibiotics
   7060..7164    -  promoter       AmpR promoter: bla
>Addgene plasmid #169332 | pCDNA5/FRT/TO_H2B_HaloTag9_T2A_EGFP | addgene full sequence | sequence record 333240 | Addgene NGS Result
GACGGATCGGGAGATCTCCCGATCCCCTATGGTGCACTCTCAGTACAATCTGCTCTGATGCCGCATAGTT
AAGCCAGTATCTGCTCCCTGCTTGTGTGTTGGAGGTCGCTGAGTAGTGCGCGAGCAAAATTTAAGCTACA
ACAAGGCAAGGCTTGACCGACAATTGCATGAAGAATCTGCTTAGGGTTAGGCGTTTTGCGCTGCTTCGCG
ATGTACGGGCCAGATATACGCGTTGACATTGATTATTGACTAGTTATTAATAGTAATCAATTACGGGGTC
ATTAGTTCATAGCCCATATATGGAGTTCCGCGTTACATAACTTACGGTAAATGGCCCGCCTGGCTGACCG
CCCAACGACCCCCGCCCATTGACGTCAATAATGACGTATGTTCCCATAGTAACGCCAATAGGGACTTTCC
ATTGACGTCAATGGGTGGAGTATTTACGGTAAACTGCCCACTTGGCAGTACATCAAGTGTATCATATGCC
AAGTACGCCCCCTATTGACGTCAATGACGGTAAATGGCCCGCCTGGCATTATGCCCAGTACATGACCTTA
TGGGACTTTCCTACTTGGCAGTACATCTACGTATTAGTCATCGCTATTACCATGGTGATGCGGTTTTGGC
AGTACATCAATGGGCGTGGATAGCGGTTTGACTCACGGGGATTTCCAAGTCTCCACCCCATTGACGTCAA
TGGGAGTTTGTTTTGGCACCAAAATCAACGGGACTTTCCAAAATGTCGTAACAACTCCGCCCCATTGACG
CAAATGGGCGGTAGGCGTGTACGGTGGGAGGTCTATATAAGCAGAGCTCTCCCTATCAGTGATAGAGATC
TCCCTATCAGTGATAGAGATCGTCGACGAGCTCGTTTAGTGAACCGTCAGATCGCCTGGAGACGCCATCC
ACGCTGTTTTGACCTCCATAGAAGACACCGGGACCGATCCAGCCTCCGGACTCTAGCGTTTAAACTTAAG
CTTGGTACCGAGCTCGGATCCACTAGTCCAGTGTGGTGGAATTCTGCAGATATCCAGCAACCATGCCAGA
GCCAGCGAAGTCTGCTCCCGCCCCGAAAAAGGGCTCCAAGAAGGCGGTGACTAAGGCGCAGAAGAAAGGC
GGCAAGAAGCGCAAGCGCAGCCGCAAGGAGAGCTATTCCATCTATGTGTACAAGGTTCTGAAGCAGGTCC
ACCCTGACACCGGCATTTCGTCCAAGGCCATGGGCATCATGAATTCGTTTGTGAACGACATTTTCGAGCG
CATCGCAGGTGAGGCTTCCCGCCTGGCGCATTACAACAAGCGCTCGACCATCACCTCCAGGGAGATCCAG
ACGGCCGTGCGCCTGCTGCTGCCTGGGGAGTTGGCCAAGCACGCCGTGTCCGAGGGTACTAAGGCCATCA
CCAAGTACACCAGCGCTAAGGCTAGCGGATCCGAAATCGGTACTGGCTTTCCATTCGACCCCCATTATGT
GGAAGTCCTGGGCGAGCGCATGCACTACGTCGATGTTGGTCCGCGCGATGGCACCCCTGTGCTGTTCCTG
CACGGTAACCCGACCTCCTCCTACGTGTGGCGCAACATCATCCCGCATGTTGCACCGACCCATCGCTGCA
TTGCTCCAGACCTGATCGGTATGGGCAAATCCGACAAACCAGACCTGGGTTATTTCTTCGACGACCACGT
CCGCTTCATGGATGCCTTCATCGAAGCCCTGGGTCTGGAAGAGGTCGTCCTGGTCATTCACGACTGGGGC
TCCGCTCTGGGTTTCCACTGGGCCAAGCGCAATCCAGAGCGCGTCAAAGGTATTGCATTTATGGAGTTCA
TCCGCCCTATCCCGACCTGGGACGAATGGCCAGAATTTGCCCGCGAGACCTTCCAGGCCTTCCGCACCAC
CGACGTCGGCCGCAAGCTGATCATCGATCATAACGTTTTTATCGAGGGTACGCTGCGTATGGGTGTCGTC
CGCCCGCTGACTGAAGTCGAGATGGACCATTACCGCGAGCCGTTCCTGAATCCTGTTGACCGCGAGCCAC
TGTGGCGCTTCCCAAACGAGCTGCCAATCGCCGGTGAGCCAGCGAACATCGTCGCGCTGGTCGAAGAATA
CATGGACTGGCTGCACCAGTCCCCTGTCCCGAAGCTGCTGTTCTGGGGCACCCCAGGCGTTCTGATCCCA
CCGGCCGAAGCCGCTCGCCTGGCCAAAAGCCTGCCTAACTGCAAGGCTGTGGACATCGGCCCGGGTCTGA
ATCTGCTGCAAGAAGACAACCCGGACCTGATCGGCAGCGAGATCGCGCGCTGGCTGTCTACTCTGGAGAT
TTCCGGTGGCCGCGGCAGTGGAGAGGGCAGAGGAAGTCTGCTAACATGCGGTGACGTCGAGGAGAATCCT
GGCCCAGTGAGCAAGGGCGAGGAGCTGTTCACCGGGGTGGTGCCCATCCTGGTCGAGCTGGACGGCGACG
TAAACGGCCACAAGTTCAGCGTGTCCGGCGAGGGCGAGGGCGATGCCACCTACGGCAAGCTGACCCTGAA
GTTCATCTGCACCACCGGCAAGCTGCCCGTGCCCTGGCCCACCCTCGTGACCACCCTGACCTACGGCGTG
CAGTGCTTCAGCCGCTACCCCGACCACATGAAGCAGCACGACTTCTTCAAGTCCGCCATGCCCGAAGGCT
ACGTCCAGGAGCGCACCATCTTCTTCAAGGACGACGGCAACTACAAGACCCGCGCCGAGGTGAAGTTCGA
GGGCGACACCCTGGTGAACCGCATCGAGCTGAAGGGCATCGACTTCAAGGAGGACGGCAACATCCTGGGG
CACAAGCTGGAGTACAACTACAACAGCCACAACGTCTATATCATGGCCGACAAGCAGAAGAACGGCATCA
AGGTGAACTTCAAGATCCGCCACAACATCGAGGACGGCAGCGTGCAGCTCGCCGACCACTACCAGCAGAA
CACCCCCATCGGCGACGGCCCCGTGCTGCTGCCCGACAACCACTACCTGAGCACCCAGTCCGCCCTGAGC
AAAGACCCCAACGAGAAGCGCGATCACATGGTCCTGCTGGAGTTCGTGACCGCCGCCGGGATCACTCTCG
GCATGGACGAGCTGTACAAGTAGTAACCGCTCGAGTCTAGAGGGCCCGTTTAAACCCGCTGATCAGCCTC
GACTGTGCCTTCTAGTTGCCAGCCATCTGTTGTTTGCCCCTCCCCCGTGCCTTCCTTGACCCTGGAAGGT
GCCACTCCCACTGTCCTTTCCTAATAAAATGAGGAAATTGCATCGCATTGTCTGAGTAGGTGTCATTCTA
TTCTGGGGGGTGGGGTGGGGCAGGACAGCAAGGGGGAGGATTGGGAAGACAATAGCAGGCATGCTGGGGA
TGCGGTGGGCTCTATGGCTTCTGAGGCGGAAAGAACCAGCTGGGGCTCTAGGGGGTATCCCC
[124 nt withheld, positions 3423-3546]
C
[91 nt withheld, positions 3548-3638]
AGGGTGATGGTTCACGTACCTAGAAGTTCCTATTCCGAAGTTCCTATTCTCTAGAAAGTATAGGAACTTC
CTTGGCCAAAAAGCCTGAACTCACCGCGACGTCTGTCGAGAAGTTTCTGATCGAAAAGTTCGACAGCGTC
TCCGACCTGATGCAGCTCTCGGAGGGCGAAGAATCTCGTGCTTTCAGCTTCGATGTAGGAGGGCGTGGAT
ATGTCCTGCGGGTAAATAGCTGCGCCGATGGTTTCTACAAAGATCGTTATGTTTATCGGCACTTTGCATC
GGCCGCGCTCCCGATTCCGGAAGTGCTTGACATTGGGGAATTCAGCGAGAGCCTGACCTATTGCATCTCC
CGCCGTGCACAGGGTGTCACGTTGCAAGACCTGCCTGAAACCGAACTGCCCGCTGTTCTGCAGCCGGTCG
CGGAGGCCATGGATGCGATCGCTGCGGCCGATCTTAGCCAGACGAGCGGGTTCGGCCCATTCGGACCGCA
AGGAATCGGTCAATACACTACATGGCGTGATTTCATATGCGCGATTGCTGATCCCCATGTGTATCACTGG
CAAACTGTGATGGACGACACCGTCAGTGCGTCCGTCGCGCAGGCTCTCGATGAGCTGATGCTTTGGGCCG
AGGACTGCCCCGAAGTCCGGCACCTCGTGCACGCGGATTTCGGCTCCAACAATGTCCTGACGGACAATGG
CCGCATAACAGCGGTCATTGACTGGAGCGAGGCGATGTTCGGGGATTCCCAATACGAGGTCGCCAACATC
TTCTTCTGGAGGCCGTGGTTGGCTTGTATGGAGCAGCAGACGCGCTACTTCGAGCGGAGGCATCCGGAGC
TTGCAGGATCGCCGCGGCTCCGGGCGTATATGCTCCGCATTGGTCTTGACCAACTCTATCAGAGCTTGGT
TGACGGCAATTTCGATGATGCAGCTTGGGCGCAGGGTCGATGCGACGCAATCGTCCGATCCGGAGCCGGG
ACTGTCGGGCGTACACAAATCGCCCGCAGAAGCGCGGCCGTCTGGACCGATGGCTGTGTAGAAGTACTCG
CCGATAGTGGAAACCGACGCCCCAGCACTCGTCCGAGGGCAAAGGAATAGCACGTACTACGAGATTTCGA
TTCCACCGCCGCCTTCTATGAAAGGTTGGGCTTCGGAATCGTTTTCCGGGACGCCGGCTGGATGATCCTC
CAGCGCGGGGATCTCATGCTGGAGTTCTTCGCCCACCCCAACTTGTTTATTGCAGCTTATAATGGTTACA
AATAAAGCAATAGCATCACAAATTTCACAAATAAAGCATTTTTTTCACTGCATTCTAGTTGTGGTTTGTC
CAAACTCATCAATGTATCTTATCATGTCTGTATACCGTCGACCTCTAGCTAGAGCTTGGCGTAATCATGG
TCATAGCTGTTTCCTGTGTGAAATTGTTATCCGCTCACAATTCCACACAACATACGAGCCGGAAGCATAA
AGTGTAAAGCCTGGGGTGCCTAATGAGTGAGCTAACTCACATTAATTGCGTTGCGCTCACTGCCCGCTTT
CCAGTCGGGAAACCTGTCGTGCCAGCTGCATTAATGAATCGGCCAACGCGCGGGGAGAGGCGGTTTGCGT
ATTGGGCGCTCTTCCGCTTCCTCGCTCACTGACTCGCTGCGCTCGGTCGTTCGGCTGCGGCGAGCGGTAT
CAGCTCACTCAAAGGCGGTAATACGGTTATCCACAGAATCAGGGGATAACGCAGGAAAGAACATGTGAGC
AAAAGGCCAGCAAAAGGCCAGGAACCGTAAAAAGGCCGCGTTGCTGGCGTTTTTCCATAGGCTCCGCCCC
CCTGACGAGCATCACAAAAATCGACGCTCAAGTCAGAGGTGGCGAAACCCGACAGGACTATAAAGATACC
AGGCGTTTCCCCCTGGAAGCTCCCTCGTGCGCTCTCCTGTTCCGACCCTGCCGCTTACCGGATACCTGTC
CGCCTTTCTCCCTTCGGGAAGCGTGGCGCTTTCTCATAGCTCACGCTGTAGGTATCTCAGTTCGGTGTAG
GTCGTTCGCTCCAAGCTGGGCTGTGTGCACGAACCCCCCGTTCAGCCCGACCGCTGCGCCTTATCCGGTA
ACTATCGTCTTGAGTCCAACCCGGTAAGACACGACTTATCGCCACTGGCAGCAGCCACTGGTAACAGGAT
TAGCAGAGCGAGGTATGTAGGCGGTGCTACAGAGTTCTTGAAGTGGTGGCCTAACTACGGCTACACTAGA
AGAACAGTATTTGGTATCTGCGCTCTGCTGAAGCCAGTTACCTTCGGAAAAAGAGTTGGTAGCTCTTGAT
CCGGCAAACAAACCACCGCTGGTAGCGGTGGTTTTTTTGTTTGCAAGCAGCAGATTACGCGCAGAAAAAA
AGGATCTCAAGAAGATCCTTTGATCTTTTCTACGGGGTCTGACGCTCAGTGGAACGAAAACTCACGTTAA
GGGATTTTGGTCATGAGATTATCAAAAAGGATCTTCACCTAGATCCTTTTAAATTAAAAATGAAGTTTTA
AATCAATCTAAAGTATATATGAGTAAACTTGGTCTGACAGTTACCAATGCTTAATCAGTGAGGCACCTAT
CTCAGCGATCTGTCTATTTCGTTCATCCATAGTTGCCTGACTCCCCGTCGTGTAGATAACTACGATACGG
GAGGGCTTACCATCTGGCCCCAGTGCTGCAATGATACCGCGAGACCCACGCTCACCGGCTCCAGATTTAT
CAGCAATAAACCAGCCAGCCGGAAGGGCCGAGCGCAGAAGTGGTCCTGCAACTTTATCCGCCTCCATCCA
GTCTATTAATTGTTGCCGGGAAGCTAGAGTAAGTAGTTCGCCAGTTAATAGTTTGCGCAACGTTGTTGCC
ATTGCTACAGGCATCGTGGTGTCACGCTCGTCGTTTGGTATGGCTTCATTCAGCTCCGGTTCCCAACGAT
CAAGGCGAGTTACATGATCCCCCATGTTGTGCAAAAAAGCGGTTAGCTCCTTCGGTCCTCCGATCGTTGT
CAGAAGTAAGTTGGCCGCAGTGTTATCACTCATGGTTATGGCAGCACTGCATAATTCTCTTACTGTCATG
CCATCCGTAAGATGCTTTTCTGTGACTGGTGAGTACTCAACCAAGTCATTCTGAGAATAGTGTATGCGGC
GACCGAGTTGCTCTTGCCCGGCGTCAATACGGGATAATACCGCGCCACATAGCAGAACTTTAAAAGTGCT
CATCATTGGAAAACGTTCTTCGGGGCGAAAACTCTCAAGGATCTTACCGCTGTTGAGATCCAGTTCGATG
TAACCCACTCGTGCACCCAACTGATCTTCAGCATCTTTTACTTTCACCAGCGTTTCTGGGTGAGCAAAAA
CAGGAAGGCAAAATGCCGCAAAAAAGGGAATAAGGGCGACACGGAAATGTTGAATACTCATACTCTTCCT
TTTTCAATATTATTGAAGCATTTATCAGGGTTATTGTCTCATGAGCGGATACATATTTGAATGTATTTAG
AAAAATAAACAAATAGGGGTTCCGCGCACATTTCCCCGAAAAGTGCCACCTGACGTC
